>Addgene plasmid #118380 | pENTR-NLS-actin | addgene full sequence | sequence record 229622 | Addgene NGS Result
CTTTCCTGCGTTATCCCCTGATTCTGTGGATAACCGTATTACCGCCTTTGAGTGAGCTGATACCGCTCGC
CGCAGCCGAACGACCGAGCGCAGCGAGTCAGTGAGCGAGGAAGCGGAAGAGCGCCCAATACGCAAACCGC
CTCTCCCCGCGCGTTGGCCGATTCATTAATGCAGCTGGCACGACAGGTTTCCCGACTGGAAAGCGGGCAG
TGAGCGCAACGCAATTAATACGCGTACCGCTAGCCAGGAAGAGTTTGTAGAAACGCAAAAAGGCCATCCG
TCAGGATGGCCTTCTGCTTAGTTTGATGCCTGGCAGTTTATGGCGGGCGTCCTGCCCGCCACCCTCCGGG
CCGTTGCTTCACAACGTTCAAATCCGCTCCCGGCGGATTTGTCCTACTCAGGAGAGCGTTCACCGACAAA
CAACAGATAAAACGAAAGGCCCAGTCTTCCGACTGAGCCTTTCGTTTTATTTGATGCCTGGCAGTTCCCT
ACTCTCGCGTTAACGCTAGCATGGATGTTTTCCCAGTCACGACGTTGTAAAACGACGGCCAGTCTTAAGC
TCGGGCCCCAAATAATGATTTTATTTTGACTGATAGTGACCTGTTCGTTGCAACAAATTGATGAGCAATG
CTTTTTTATAATGCCAACTTTGTACAAAAAAGCAGGCTCCGCGGCCGCCCCCTTCACCATGCCTAAGAAA
AAGCGGAAGGTGGGATCCATGGATGATGATATCGCCGCGCTCGTCGTCGACAACGGCTCCGGCATGTGCA
AGGCCGGCTTCGCGGGCGACGATGCCCCCCGGGCCGTCTTCCCCTCCATCGTGGGGCGCCCCAGGCACCA
GGGCGTGATGGTGGGCATGGGTCAGAAGGATTCCTATGTGGGCGACGAGGCCCAGAGCAAGAGAGGCATC
CTCACCCTGAAGTACCCCATCGAGCACGGCATCGTCACCAACTGGGACGACATGGAGAAAATCTGGCACC
ACACCTTCTACAATGAGCTGCGTGTGGCTCCCGAGGAGCACCCCGTGCTGCTGACCGAGGCCCCCCTGAA
CCCCAAGGCCAACCGCGAGAAGATGACCCAGATCATGTTTGAGACCTTCAACACCCCAGCCATGTACGTT
GCTATCCAGGCTGTGCTATCCCTGTACGCCTCTGGCCGTACCACTGGCATCGTGATGGACTCCGGTGACG
GGGTCACCCACACTGTGCCCATCTACGAGGGGTATGCCCTCCCCCATGCCATCCTGCGTCTGGACCTGGC
TGGCCGGGACCTGACTGACTACCTCATGAAGATCCTCACCGAGCGCGGCTACAGCTTCACCACCACGGCC
GAGCGGGAAATCGTGCGTGACATTAAGGAGAAGCTGTGCTACGTCGCCCTGGACTTCGAGCAAGAGATGG
CCACGGCTGCTTCCAGCTCCTCCCTGGAGAAGAGCTACGAGCTGCCTGACGGCCAGGTCATCACCATTGG
CAATGAGCGGTTCCGCTGCCCTGAGGCACTCTTCCAGCCTTCCTTCCTGGGCATGGAGTCCTGTGGCATC
CACGAAACTACCTTCAACTCCATCATGAAGTGTGACGTGGACATCCGCAAAGACCTGTACGCCAACACAG
TGCTGTCTGGCGGCACCACCATGTACCCTGGCATTGCCGACAGGATGCAGAAGGAGATCACTGCCCTGGC
ACCCAGCACAATGAAGATCAAGATCATTGCTCCTCCTGAGCGCAAGTACTCCGTGTGGATCGGCGGCTCC
ATCCTGGCCTCGCTGTCCACCTTCCAGCAGATGTGGATCAGCAAGCAGGAGTATGACGAGTCCGGCCCCT
CCATCGTCCACCGCAAATGCTTCTAGAAGGGTGGGCGCGCCGACCCAGCTTTCTTGTACAAAGTTGGCAT
TATAAGAAAGCATTGCTTATCAATTTGTTGCAACGAACAGGTCACTATCAGTCAAAATAAAATCATTATT
TGCCATCCAGCTGATATCCCCTATAGTGAGTCGTATTACATGGTCATAGCTGTTTCCTGGCAGCTCTGGC
CCGTGTCTCAAAATCTCTGATGTTACATTGCACAAGATAAAAATATATCATCATGAACAATAAAACTGTC
TGCTTACATAAACAGTAATACAAGGGGTGTTATGAGCCATATTCAACGGGAAACGTCGAGGCCGCGATTA
AATTCCAACATGGATGCTGATTTATATGGGTATAAATGGGCTCGCGATAATGTCGGGCAATCAGGTGCGA
CAATCTATCGCTTGTATGGGAAGCCCGATGCGCCAGAGTTGTTTCTGAAACATGGCAAAGGTAGCGTTGC
CAATGATGTTACAGATGAGATGGTCAGACTAAACTGGCTGACGGAATTTATGCCTCTTCCGACCATCAAG
CATTTTATCCGTACTCCTGATGATGCATGGTTACTCACCACTGCGATCCCCGGAAAAACAGCATTCCAGG
TATTAGAAGAATATCCTGATTCAGGTGAAAATATTGTTGATGCGCTGGCAGTGTTCCTGCGCCGGTTGCA
TTCGATTCCTGTTTGTAATTGTCCTTTTAACAGCGATCGCGTATTTCGTCTCGCTCAGGCGCAATCACGA
ATGAATAACGGTTTGGTTGATGCGAGTGATTTTGATGACGAGCGTAATGGCTGGCCTGTTGAACAAGTCT
GGAAAGAAATGCATAAACTTTTGCCATTCTCACCGGATTCAGTCGTCACTCATGGTGATTTCTCACTTGA
TAACCTTATTTTTGACGAGGGGAAATTAATAGGTTGTATTGATGTTGGACGAGTCGGAATCGCAGACCGA
TACCAGGATCTTGCCATCCTATGGAACTGCCTCGGTGAGTTTTCTCCTTCATTACAGAAACGGCTTTTTC
AAAAATATGGTATTGATAATCCTGATATGAATAAATTGCAGTTTCATTTGATGCTCGATGAGTTTTTCTA
ATCAGAATTGGTTAATTGGTTGTAACACTGGCAGAGCATTACGCTGACTTGACGGGACGGCGCAAGCTCA
TGACCAAAATCCCTTAACGTGAGTTACGCGTCGTTCCACTGAGCGTCAGACCCCGTAGAAAAGATCAAAG
GATCTTCTTGAGATCCTTTTTTTCTGCGCGTAATCTGCTGCTTGCAAACAAAAAAACCACCGCTACCAGC
GGTGGTTTGTTTGCCGGATCAAGAGCTACCAACTCTTTTTCCGAAGGTAACTGGCTTCAGCAGAGCGCAG
ATACCAAATACTGTTCTTCTAGTGTAGCCGTAGTTAGGCCACCACTTCAAGAACTCTGTAGCACCGCCTA
CATACCTCGCTCTGCTAATCCTGTTACCAGTGGCTGCTGCCAGTGGCGATAAGTCGTGTCTTACCGGGTT
GGACTCAAGACGATAGTTACCGGATAAGGCGCAGCGGTCGGGCTGAACGGGGGGTTCGTGCACACAGCCC
AGCTTGGAGCGAACGACCTACACCGAACTGAGATACCTACAGCGTGAGCTATGAGAAAGCGCCACGCTTC
CCGAAGGGAGAAAGGCGGACAGGTATCCGGTAAGCGGCAGGGTCGGAACAGGAGAGCGCACGAGGGAGCT
TCCAGGGGGAAACGCCTGGTATCTTTATAGTCCTGTCGGGTTTCGCCACCTCTGACTTGAGCGTCGATTT
TTGTGATGCTCGTCAGGGGGGCGGAGCCTATGGAAAAACGCCAGCAACGCGGCCTTTTTACGGTTCCTGG
CCTTTTGCTGGCCTTTTGCTCACATGTT
Features (pLannotate 1.2.2; 10 found; start..end, strand, type, name):
    121..213     +  CDS            lacI (fragment): lac repressor; lacI; The lac repressor binds to the lac operator to inhibit transcription in E. coli. This inhibition can be relieved by adding lactose or isopropyl-β-D-thiogalactopyranoside (IPTG).
    268..295     -  terminator     rrnB T2 terminator: transcription terminator T2 from the E. coli rrnB gene
    427..470     +  terminator     rrnB T1 terminator: Escherichia coli rrnB; transcription terminator T1 from the E. coli rrnB gene
    517..553     -  CDS            lacZα (fragment): LacZα fragment of β-galactosidase; lacZ fragment
    569..668     +  protein_bind   attL1: mutant version of attL; recombination site for the Gateway® LR reaction LR Clonase™
    719..1843    +  CDS            ACTB: ACTB_BOVIN - Experimental evidence at protein level: Swiss-Prot protein existence level 1. Actin is a highly conserved protein that polymerizes to produce filaments that form cross-linked networks in the cytoplasm of cells. Actin exists in both monomeric (G-actin) and polymeric (F-actin) forms, both forms playing key functions, such as cell motility and contraction. In addition to their role in the cytoplasmic cytoskeleton, G- and F-actin also localize in the nucleus, and regulate gene transcription and motility and repair of damaged DNA. From Bos taurus (Bovine).
   1863..1962    -  protein_bind   attL2: mutant version of attL; recombination site for the Gateway® LR reaction LR Clonase™
   1980..1998    -  promoter       T7 promoter: promoter for bacteriophage T7 RNA polymerase
   2132..2941    +  CDS            KanR: aminoglycoside phosphotransferase; aph(3')-Ia; confers resistance to kanamycin in bacteria or G418 (Geneticin®) in eukaryotes
   3088..3676    +  rep_origin     ori: high-copy-number ColE1/pMB1/pBR322/pUC origin of replication
