[The description below was written by a language model from this plasmid's Addgene catalogue record and pLannotate feature annotations shown in this document.]
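Description:
pENTR-NLS-actin is a Gateway entry clone built on the pENTR-TOPO backbone from Thermo Fisher Scientific, carrying human beta-actin (ACTB) fused to a nuclear localization signal. The 3.7 kb plasmid is maintained in E. coli through a high-copy ColE1/pUC-type origin and selected with kanamycin via the aminoglycoside phosphotransferase (KanR) gene. Upstream of the cloning region sit the rrnB T1 and T2 transcription terminators, which insulate the insert from read-through transcription originating in the backbone. A T7 promoter lies just outside attL2 and points back toward the insert. Short lacI and lacZα fragments are also annotated, apparently as backbone remnants.

The insert, introduced by TOPO cloning, lies between attL1 and attL2, the sites recognised in the Gateway LR reaction. The annotation software matched the roughly 1.1 kb coding sequence to bovine beta-actin, reflecting the very high conservation of this protein, whereas the catalogue record gives the species as human. The actin itself is described as wild type, with the NLS listed as the only modification. The NLS is not annotated as a separate feature; a short unannotated stretch between attL1 and the start of the actin match could hold it, but the record does not state its position or identity.

There is no eukaryotic promoter, so the plasmid is not an expression construct in itself. It serves as a donor for moving the NLS-actin open reading frame by LR recombination into destination vectors that supply promoters and tags. The associated publication concerns interactome analysis of nuclear actin, consistent with using the NLS fusion to direct actin to the nucleus.
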