Addgene plasmid #118380: pENTR-NLS-actin
Purpose: Gateway compatible donor vector with nuclear localization signal (NLS) attached to WT actin.
Depositing lab: Maria Vartiainen. Depositing organization: University of Helsinki. Publication: Nuclear actin interactome analysis links actin to KAT14 histone acetyl transferase and mRNA splicing. Viita T, Kyheroinen S, Prajapati B, Virtanen J, Frilander MJ, Varjosalo M, Vartiainen MK. J Cell Sci. 2019 Apr 17;132(8). pii: jcs.226852. doi: 10.1242/jcs.226852. PubMed 30890647.
Backbone
  Vector backbone: pENTR-TOPO
  Backbone manufacturer: Thermo Fisher Scientific
  Vector type: Donor-plasmid
Growth in bacteria
  Bacterial resistance: Kanamycin, 50 μg/mL
  Growth temperature: 37°C
  Growth strain: DH5alpha
  Copy number: High Copy
Gene/Insert
  Gene/Insert name: actin beta (alt name: ACTB)
  Species: H. sapiens (human)
  Insert size (bp): 1127
  Mutation: NLS
  Entrez Gene: ACTB (a.k.a. BKRNS, BNS, BRWS1, CSMH, DDS1, PS1TP5BP1, THC8)
  Cloning method: TOPO Cloning
  Sequencing primers: 5′ GTAAAACGACGGCCAGT; 3′ CAGGAAACAGCTATGAC
Terms and licenses: Academic/Nonprofit Terms; Industry Terms: Not Available to Industry
Depositor comments: Please visit https://www.biorxiv.org/content/10.1101/445973v1 for BioRxiv preprint
How to cite: pENTR-NLS-actin was a gift from Maria Vartiainen (Addgene plasmid # 118380 ; http://n2t.net/addgene:118380 ; RRID:Addgene_118380)
